>Addgene plasmid #221384 | pEYFP_C1_FANCM | addgene full sequence | sequence record 436891 | Addgene NGS Result
TAGTTATTAATAGTAATCAATTACGGGGTCATTAGTTCATAGCCCATATATGGAGTTCCGCGTTACATAA
CTTACGGTAAATGGCCCGCCTGGCTGACCGCCCAACGACCCCCGCCCATTGACGTCAATAATGACGTATG
TTCCCATAGTAACGCCAATAGGGACTTTCCATTGACGTCAATGGGTGGAGTATTTACGGTAAACTGCCCA
CTTGGCAGTACATCAAGTGTATCATATGCCAAGTACGCCCCCTATTGACGTCAATGACGGTAAATGGCCC
GCCTGGCATTATGCCCAGTACATGACCTTATGGGACTTTCCTACTTGGCAGTACATCTACGTATTAGTCA
TCGCTATTACCATGGTGATGCGGTTTTGGCAGTACATCAATGGGCGTGGATAGCGGTTTGACTCACGGGG
ATTTCCAAGTCTCCACCCCATTGACGTCAATGGGAGTTTGTTTTGGCACCAAAATCAACGGGACTTTCCA
AAATGTCGTAACAACTCCGCCCCATTGACGCAAATGGGCGGTAGGCGTGTACGGTGGGAGGTCTATATAA
GCAGAGCTGGTTTAGTGAACCGTCAGATCCGCTAGCGCTACCGGTCGCCACCATGGTGAGCAAGGGCGAG
GAGCTGTTCACCGGGGTGGTGCCCATCCTGGTCGAGCTGGACGGCGACGTAAACGGCCACAAGTTCAGCG
TGTCCGGCGAGGGCGAGGGCGATGCCACCTACGGCAAGCTGACCCTGAAGTTCATCTGCACCACCGGCAA
GCTGCCCGTGCCCTGGCCCACCCTCGTGACCACCTTCGGCTACGGCCTGCAGTGCTTCGCCCGCTACCCC
GACCACATGAAGCAGCACGACTTCTTCAAGTCCGCCATGCCCGAAGGCTACGTCCAGGAGCGCACCATCT
TCTTCAAGGACGACGGCAACTACAAGACCCGCGCCGAGGTGAAGTTCGAGGGCGACACCCTGGTGAACCG
CATCGAGCTGAAGGGCATCGACTTCAAGGAGGACGGCAACATCCTGGGGCACAAGCTGGAGTACAACTAC
AACAGCCACAACGTCTATATCATGGCCGACAAGCAGAAGAACGGCATCAAGGTGAACTTCAAGATCCGCC
ACAACATCGAGGACGGCAGCGTGCAGCTCGCCGACCACTACCAGCAGAACACCCCCATCGGCGACGGCCC
CGTGCTGCTGCCCGACAACCACTACCTGAGCTACCAGTCCGCCCTGAGCAAAGACCCCAACGAGAAGCGC
GATCACATGGTCCTGCTGGAGTTCGTGACCGCCGCCGGGATCACTCTCGGCATGGACGAGCTGTACAAGT
CCGGACTCAGATCTCGAGCTGAATCAACCACTGGAATTCATCAACTCTCTCTCTCTGAATGGAGACTGTG
GCAAGATCATCCTTTGCCTACACATCAAGTTGATCACTCAGATCGATGCCGCCATTTTATAGGCCTTATG
CAAATGATAGAGGGAATGAGACACGAAGAGGGAGAATGCAGCTATGAATTGGAAGTTGAATCTTATTTAC
AAATGGAAGATGTTACCTCAACATTTATTGCTCCCAGGAATGAATCTAATAATCTTGCCAGTGACACCTT
TATCACTCACAAGAAATCGTCATTTATAAAGAACATAAATCAAGGCAGTTCATCCTCAGTGATAGAATCT
GATGAAGAATGTGCTGAAATTGTTAAACAAACTCATATCAAACCTACTAAAATTGTTTCTTTAAAGAAAA
AAGTGTCTAAAGAAATAAAAAAAGATCAGCTTAAAAAAGAAAATAATCACGGTATTATAGATTCTGTAGA
TAATGACAGAAATTCCACTGTTGAAAATATTTTTCAAGAAGACCTACCAAATGATAAAAGGACATCAGAT
ACAGATGAAATTGCTGCCACATGTACTATTAATGAAAATGTTATTAAAGAACCGTGTGTGTTATTAACAG
AGTGTCAGTTTACAAATAAATCCTAACAAGCTTCGAATTCTGCAGTCGACGGTACCGCGGGCCCGGGATC
CACCGGATCTAGATAACTGATCATAATCAGCCATACCACATTTGTAGAGGTTTTACTTGCTTTAAAAAAC
CTCCCACACCTCCCCCTGAACCTGAAACATAAAATGAATGCAATTGTTGTTGTTAACTTGTTTATTGCAG
CTTATAATGGTTACAAATAAAGCAATAGCATCACAAATTTCACAAATAAAGCATTTTTTTCACTGCATTC
TAGTTGTGGTTTGTCCAAACTCATCAATGTATCTTAAGGCGTAAATTGTAAGCGTTAATATTTTGTTAAA
ATTCGCGTTAAATTTTTGTTAAATCAGCTCATTTTTTAACCAATAGGCCGAAATCGGCAAAATCCCTTAT
AAATCAAAAGAATAGACCGAGATAGGGT
[37 nt withheld, positions 2409-2445]
AAAGAACGTGGACTCCAACGTCAAAGG
[49 nt withheld, positions 2473-2521]
T
[91 nt withheld, positions 2523-2613]
G
[124 nt withheld, positions 2615-2738]
CAGGTGGCACTTTTCGGGGAAATGTGCGCGGAACCCCTATTTGTTTATTTTTCTAAATACATTCAAATAT
GTATCCGCTCATGAGACAATAACCCTGATAAATGCTTCAATAATATTGAAAAAGGAAGAGTCCTGAGGCG
GAAAGAACCAGCTGTGGAATGTGTGTCAGTTAGGGTGTGGAAAGTCCCCAGGCTCCCCAGCAGGCAGAAG
TATGCAAAGCATGCATCTCAATTAGTCAGCAACCAGGTGTGGAAAGTCCCCAGGCTCCCCAGCAGGCAGA
AGTATGCAAAGCATGCATCTCAATTAGTCAGCAACCATAGTCCCGCCCCTAACTCCGCCCATCCCGCCCC
TAACTCCGCCCAGTTCCGCCCATTCTCCGCCCCATGGCTGACTAATTTTTTTTATTTATGCAGAGGCCGA
GGCCGCCTCGGCCTCTGAGCTATTCCAGAAGTAGTGAGGAGGCTTTTTTGGAGGCCTAGGCTTTTGCAAA
GATCGATCAAGAGACAGGATGAGGATCGTTTCGCATGATTGAACAAGATGGATTGCACGCAGGTTCTCCG
GCCGCTTGGGTGGAGAGGCTATTCGGCTATGACTGGGCACAACAGACAATCGGCTGCTCTGATGCCGCCG
TGTTCCGGCTGTCAGCGCAGGGGCGCCCGGTTCTTTTTGTCAAGACCGACCTGTCCGGTGCCCTGAATGA
ACTGCAAGACGAGGCAGCGCGGCTATCGTGGCTGGCCACGACGGGCGTTCCTTGCGCAGCTGTGCTCGAC
GTTGTCACTGAAGCGGGAAGGGACTGGCTGCTATTGGGCGAAGTGCCGGGGCAGGATCTCCTGTCATCTC
ACCTTGCTCCTGCCGAGAAAGTATCCATCATGGCTGATGCAATGCGGCGGCTGCATACGCTTGATCCGGC
TACCTGCCCATTCGACCACCAAGCGAAACATCGCATCGAGCGAGCACGTACTCGGATGGAAGCCGGTCTT
GTCGATCAGGATGATCTGGACGAAGAGCATCAGGGGCTCGCGCCAGCCGAACTGTTCGCCAGGCTCAAGG
CGAGCATGCCCGACGGCGAGGATCTCGTCGTGACCCATGGCGATGCCTGCTTGCCGAATATCATGGTGGA
AAATGGCCGCTTTTCTGGATTCATCGACTGTGGCCGGCTGGGTGTGGCGGACCGCTATCAGGACATAGCG
TTGGCTACCCGTGATATTGCTGAAGAGCTTGGCGGCGAATGGGCTGACCGCTTCCTCGTGCTTTACGGTA
TCGCCGCTCCCGATTCGCAGCGCATCGCCTTCTATCGCCTTCTTGACGAGTTCTTCTGAGCGGGACTCTG
GGGTTCGAAATGACCGACCAAGCGACGCCCAACCTGCCATCACGAGATTTCGATTCCACCGCCGCCTTCT
ATGAAAGGTTGGGCTTCGGAATCGTTTTCCGGGACGCCGGCTGGATGATCCTCCAGCGCGGGGATCTCAT
GCTGGAGTTCTTCGCCCACCCTAGGGGGAGGCTAACTGAAACACGGAAGGAGACAATACCGGAAGGAACC
CGCGCTATGACGGCAATAAAAAGACAGAATAAAACGCACGGTGTTGGGTCGTTTGTTCATAAACGCGGGG
TTCGGTCCCAGGGCTGGCACTCTGTCGATACCCCACCGAGACCCCATTGGGGCCAATACGCCCGCGTTTC
TTCCTTTTCCCCACCCCACCCCCCAAGTTCGGGTGAAGGCCCAGGGCTCGCAGCCAACGTCGGGGCGGCA
GGCCCTGCCATAGCCTCAGGTTACTCATATATACTTTAGATTGATTTAAAACTTCATTTTTAATTTAAAA
GGATCTAGGTGAAGATCCTTTTTGATAATCTCATGACCAAAATCCCTTAACGTGAGTTTTCGTTCCACTG
AGCGTCAGACCCCGTAGAAAAGATCAAAGGATCTTCTTGAGATCCTTTTTTTCTGCGCGTAATCTGCTGC
TTGCAAACAAAAAAACCACCGCTACCAGCGGTGGTTTGTTTGCCGGATCAAGAGCTACCAACTCTTTTTC
CGAAGGTAACTGGCTTCAGCAGAGCGCAGATACCAAATACTGTTCTTCTAGTGTAGCCGTAGTTAGGCCA
CCACTTCAAGAACTCTGTAGCACCGCCTACATACCTCGCTCTGCTAATCCTGTTACCAGTGGCTGCTGCC
AGTGGCGATAAGTCGTGTCTTACCGGGTTGGACTCAAGACGATAGTTACCGGATAAGGCGCAGCGGTCGG
GCTGAACGGGGGGTTCGTGCACACAGCCCAGCTTGGAGCGAACGACCTACACCGAACTGAGATACCTACA
GCGTGAGCTATGAGAAAGCGCCACGCTTCCCGAAGGGAGAAAGGCGGACAGGTATCCGGTAAGCGGCAGG
GTCGGAACAGGAGAGCGCACGAGGGAGCTTCCAGGGGGAAACGCCTGGTATCTTTATAGTCCTGTCGGGT
TTCGCCACCTCTGACTTGAGCGTCGATTTTTGTGATGCTCGTCAGGGGGGCGGAGCCTATGGAAAAACGC
CAGCAACGCGGCCTTTTTACGGTTCCTGGCCTTTTGCTGGCCTTTTGCTCACATGTTCTTTCCTGCGTTA
TCCCCTGATTCTGTGGATAACCGTATTACCGCCATGCAT
Features (pLannotate 1.2.2; 16 found; start..end, strand, type, name):
     61..364     +  enhancer       CMV enhancer: human cytomegalovirus immediate early enhancer
    365..568     +  promoter       CMV promoter: human cytomegalovirus (CMV) immediate early promoter
    613..1329    +  CDS            EYFP: EYFP is a basic (constitutively fluorescent) green/yellow fluorescent protein published in 1996, derived from Aequorea victoria. It is reported to be a very rapidly-maturing weak dimer with high acid sensitivity.
   1330..1350    +  misc_feature   MCS (fragment): multiple cloning site
   1351..1983    +  CDS            FANCM (fragment): FANCM_HUMAN - Also known as KIAA1596. Experimental evidence at protein level: Swiss-Prot protein existence level 1. DNA-dependent ATPase component of the Fanconi anemia (FA) core complex (PubMed:16116422). Required for the normal activation of the FA pathway, leading to monoubiquitination of the FANCI-FANCD2 complex in response to DNA damage, cellular resistance to DNA cross- linking drugs, and prevention of chromosomal breakage (PubMed:16116422, PubMed:19423727, PubMed:20347428, PubMed:20347429, PubMed:29231814). In complex with CENPS and CENPX, binds double-stranded DNA (dsDNA), fork- struct
   1987..2031    +  misc_feature   MCS (fragment): multiple cloning site
   2048..2132    +  CDS            large T antigen (fragment): large T antigen from SV40 (simian virus 40)
   2155..2276    +  polyA_signal   SV40 poly(A) signal: SV40 polyadenylation signal
   2310..2738    -  rep_origin     f1 ori (sequence partly withheld): f1 bacteriophage origin of replication; arrow indicates direction of (+) strand synthesis
   2765..2869    +  promoter       AmpR promoter: bla
   2871..3228    +  promoter       SV40 promoter: SV40 enhancer and early promoter
   3263..4057    +  CDS            NeoR/KanR: aminoglycoside phosphotransferase from Tn5; aph(3')-II (or nptII); confers resistance to neomycin, kanamycin, and G418 (Geneticin®)
   4078..4230    +  CDS            ble (fragment): BLE_KLEPN - Experimental evidence at protein level: Swiss-Prot protein existence level 1. Binding protein with a strong affinity to the bleomycin family of antibiotics. Binds to CL990; an antimitotic-antibiotic compound. From Klebsiella pneumoniae.
   4289..4336    +  polyA_signal   HSV TK poly(A) signal: herpes simplex virus thymidine kinase polyadenylation signal (Cole and Stacy, 1985)
   4427..4443    -  polyA_signal   bGH poly(A) signal (fragment): bovine growth hormone polyadenylation signal
   4665..5253    +  rep_origin     ori: high-copy-number ColE1/pMB1/pBR322/pUC origin of replication
