[The description below was written by a language model from this plasmid's Addgene catalogue record and pLannotate feature annotations shown in this document.]
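Description:
pEYFP_C1_FANCM is a mammalian expression plasmid of 5,367 bp built on the pEYFP-C1 backbone, designed to produce a portion of human Fanconi anemia group M protein (FANCM) fused to the C-terminus of enhanced yellow fluorescent protein. It replicates in E. coli from a high-copy ColE1/pUC-type origin and is selected with kanamycin. The resistance gene is the Tn5 aminoglycoside phosphotransferase (NeoR/KanR), which sits behind tandem bacterial (bla) and SV40 early promoters and ends in an HSV TK polyadenylation signal. The same cassette can therefore also give G418 resistance in mammalian cells. An f1 origin is also present, a standard backbone element that allows single-stranded DNA production. The short annotated ble, large T antigen and bGH poly(A) fragments appear to be backbone remnants or partial matches rather than functional parts.

The expression unit consists of the human cytomegalovirus immediate early enhancer and promoter driving the EYFP coding sequence, followed by a short remnant of the multiple cloning site, a 633 bp FANCM segment introduced by Gibson cloning, and the SV40 polyadenylation signal. The insert size and the feature annotation both indicate that this is only a fragment of FANCM, a large DNA-dependent ATPase of the Fanconi anemia core complex, and not the full-length protein. The record does not state which residues are covered. The yellow fluorescent tag allows expression and localisation of the fusion to be monitored in transfected cells. The associated publication concerns non-histone substrates of the methyltransferase NSD2, suggesting the fragment was used as a candidate substrate in cells, although the record gives the purpose only as FANCM expression in mammalian cells.
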