Addgene plasmid #221384: pEYFP_C1_FANCM
Purpose: Expresses FANCM in mammalian cells
Depositing lab: Albert Jeltsch. Publication: Discovery of NSD2 non-histone substrates and design of a super-substrate. Weirich S, Kusevic D, Schnee P, Reiter J, Pleiss J, Jeltsch A. Commun Biol. 2024 Jun 8;7(1):707. doi: 10.1038/s42003-024-06395-z. PubMed 38851815.
Backbone
  Vector backbone: pEYFP-C1
  Backbone size w/o insert (bp): 4734
  Total vector size (bp): 5367
  Vector type: Mammalian Expression
Growth in bacteria
  Bacterial resistance: Kanamycin, 50 μg/mL
  Growth temperature: 37°C
  Growth strain: DH5alpha
  Copy number: Unknown
Gene/Insert
  Gene/Insert name: Fanconi anemia group M protein (alt name: FANCM)
  Species: H. sapiens (human)
  Insert size (bp): 633
  Entrez Gene: FANCM (a.k.a. FAAP250, KIAA1596, POF15, SPGF28)
  Promoter: CMV
  Cloning method: Gibson Cloning
  Sequencing primers: 5′ CACATGGTCCTGCTGGAGTTCGT
Terms and licenses: Academic/Nonprofit Terms; Industry Terms: Not Available to Industry
How to cite: pEYFP_C1_FANCM was a gift from Albert Jeltsch (Addgene plasmid # 221384 ; http://n2t.net/addgene:221384 ; RRID:Addgene_221384)
